>Addgene plasmid #87585 | pBW809_pCAG-PV6-F3-mCherry-BGHpA | depositor full sequence | sequence record 173416 | pBW809_pCAG-PV6-F3-mCherry-BGHpA sequence 5990 bps
TTACCAATGCTTAATCAGTGAGGCACCTATCTCAGCGATCTGTCTATTTCGTTCATCCATAGTTGCCTGA
CTCCCCGTCGTGTAGATAACTACGATACGGGAGGGCTTACCATCTGGCCCCAGTGCTGCAATGATACCGC
GAGACCCACGCTCACCGGCTCCAGATTTATCAGCAATAAACCAGCCAGCCGGAAGGGCCGAGCGCAGAAG
TGGTCCTGCAACTTTATCCGCCTCCATCCAGTCTATTAATTGTTGCCGGGAAGCTAGAGTAAGTAGTTCG
CCAGTTAATAGTTTGCGCAACGTTGTTGCCATTGCTACAGGCATCGTGGTGTCACGCTCGTCGTTTGGTA
TGGCTTCATTCAGCTCCGGTTCCCAACGATCAAGGCGAGTTACATGATCCCCCATGTTGTGCAAAAAAGC
GGTTAGCTCCTTCGGTCCTCCGATCGTTGTCAGAAGTAAGTTGGCCGCAGTGTTATCACTCATGGTTATG
GCAGCACTGCATAATTCTCTTACTGTCATGCCATCCGTAAGATGCTTTTCTGTGACTGGTGAGTACTCAA
CCAAGTCATTCTGAGAATAGTGTATGCGGCGACCGAGTTGCTCTTGCCCGGCGTCAATACGGGATAATAC
CGCGCCACATAGCAGAACTTTAAAAGTGCTCATCATTGGAAAACGTTCTTCGGGGCGAAAACTCTCAAGG
ATCTTACCGCTGTTGAGATCCAGTTCGATGTAACCCACTCGTGCACCCAACTGATCTTCAGCATCTTTTA
CTTTCACCAGCGTTTCTGGGTGAGCAAAAACAGGAAGGCAAAATGCCGCAAAAAAGGGAATAAGGGCGAC
ACGGAAATGTTGAATACTCATACTCTTCCTTTTTCAATATTATTGAAGCATTTATCAGGGTTATTGTCTC
ATGAGCGGATACATATTTGAATGTATTTAGAAAAATAAACAAATAGGGGTTCCGCGCACATTTCCCCGAA
AAGTGCCACCTGGGTCGACATTGATTATTGACTAGTTATTAATAGTAATCAATTACGGGGTCATTAGTTC
ATAGCCCATATATGGAGTTCCGCGTTACATAACTTACGGTAAATGGCCCGCCTGGCTGACCGCCCAACGA
CCCCCGCCCATTGACGTCAATAATGACGTATGTTCCCATAGTAACGCCAATAGGGACTTTCCATTGACGT
CAATGGGTGGAGTATTTACGGTAAACTGCCCACTTGGCAGTACATCAAGTGTATCATATGCCAAGTACGC
CCCCTATTGACGTCAATGACGGTAAATGGCCCGCCTGGCATTATGCCCAGTACATGACCTTATGGGACTT
TCCTACTTGGCAGTACATCTACGTATTAGTCATCGCTATTACCATGGTCGAGGTGAGCCCCACGTTCTGC
TTCACTCTCCCCATCTCCCCCCCCTCCCCACCCCCAATTTTGTATTTATTTATTTTTTAATTATTTTGTG
CAGCGATGGGGGCGGGGGGGGGGGGGGCGCGCGCCAGGCGGGGCGGGGCGGGGCGAGGGGCGGGGCGGGG
CGAGGCGGAAAGGTGCGGCGGCAGCCAATCAGAGCGGCGCGCTCCGAAAGTTTCCTTTTATGGCGAGGCG
GCGGCGGCGGCGGCCCTATAAAAAGCGAAGCGCGCGGCGGGCGGGAGTCGCTGCGTTGCCTTCGCCCCGT
GCCCCGCTCCGCGCCGCCTCGCGCCGCCCGCCCCGGCTCTGACTGACCGCGTTACTCCCACAGGTGAGCG
GGCGGGACGGCCCTTCTCCTCCGGGCTGTAATTAGCGCTTGGTTTAATGACGGCTCGTTTCTTTTCTGTG
GCTGCGTGAAAGCCTTAAAGGGCTCCGGGAGGGCCCTTTGTGCGGGGGGGAGCGGCTCGGGGGGTGCGTG
CGTGTGTGTGTGCGTGGGGAGCGCCGCGTGCGGCTCCGCGCTGCCCGGCGGCTGTGAGCGCTGCGGGCGC
GGCGCGGGGCTTTGTGCGCTCCGCAGTGTGCGCGAGGGGAGCGCGGCCGGGGGCGGTGCCCCGCGGTGCG
GGGGGGGCTGCGAGGGGAACAAAGGCTGCGTGCGGGGTGTGTGCGTGGGGGGGTGAGCAGGGGGTGTGGG
CGCGGCGGTCGGGCTGTAACCCCCCCCTGCACCCCCCTCCCCGAGTTGCTGAGCACGGCCCGGCTTCGGG
TGCGGGGCTCCGTACGGGGCGTGGCGCGGGGCTCGCCGTGCCGGGCGGGGGGTGGCGGCAGGTGGGGGTG
CCGGGCGGGGCGGGGCCGCCTCGGGCCGGGGAGGGCTCGGGGGAGGGGCGCGGCGGCCCCCGGAGCGCCG
GCGGCTGTCGAGGCGCGGCGAGCCGCAGCCATTGCCTTTTATGGTAATCGTGCGAGAGGGCGCAGGGACT
TCCTTTGTCCCAAATCTGTGCGGAGCCGAAATCTGGGAGGCGCCGCCGCACCCCCTCTAGCGGGCGCGGG
GCGAAGCGGTGCGGCGCCGGCAGGAAGGAAATGGGCGGGGAGGGCCTTCGTGCGTCGCCGCGCCGCCGTC
CCCTTCTCCCTCTCCAGCCTCGGGGCTGTCCGCGGGGGGACGGCTGCCTTCGGGGGGGACGGGGCAGGGC
GGGGTTCGGCTTCTGGCGTGTGACCGGCGGCTCTAGAGCCTCTGCTAACCATGTTCATGCCTTCTTCTTT
TTCCTACAGCTCCTGGGCAACGTGCTGGTTATTGTGCTGTCTCATCATTTTGGCAAAGAATTGATTAATT
CGAGCGAAGGCGCGCCCTCGTTCGCTGCCACCTAAGAATACTCTACGGTCACATACGCACGCGTGAAGTT
CCTATTCTTCAAATAGTATAGGAACTTCACCGGTGCCGCCACCATGGTGAGCAAGGGCGAGGAGGATAAC
ATGGCCATCATCAAGGAGTTCATGCGCTTCAAGGTGCACATGGAGGGCTCCGTGAACGGCCACGAGTTCG
AGATCGAGGGCGAGGGCGAGGGCCGCCCCTACGAGGGCACCCAGACCGCCAAGCTGAAGGTGACCAAGGG
TGGCCCCCTGCCCTTCGCCTGGGACATCCTGTCCCCTCAGTTCATGTACGGCTCCAAGGCCTACGTGAAG
CACCCCGCCGACATCCCCGACTACTTGAAGCTGTCCTTCCCCGAGGGCTTCAAGTGGGAGCGCGTGATGA
ACTTCGAGGACGGCGGCGTGGTGACCGTGACCCAGGACTCCTCCCTGCAGGACGGCGAGTTCATCTACAA
GGTGAAGCTGCGCGGCACCAACTTCCCCTCCGACGGCCCCGTAATGCAGAAGAAGACCATGGGCTGGGAG
GCCTCCTCCGAGCGGATGTACCCCGAGGACGGCGCCCTGAAGGGCGAGATCAAGCAGAGGCTGAAGCTGA
AGGACGGCGGCCACTACGACGCTGAGGTCAAGACCACCTACAAGGCCAAGAAGCCCGTGCAGCTGCCCGG
CGCCTACAACGTCAACATCAAGTTGGACATCACCTCCCACAACGAGGACTACACCATCGTGGAACAGTAC
GAACGCGCCGAGGGCCGCCACTCCACCGGCGGCATGGACGAGCTGTACAAGTAACTGTGCCTTCTAGTTG
CCAGCCATCTGTTGTTTGCCCCTCCCCCGTGCCTTCCTTGACCCTGGAAGGTGCCACTCCCACTGTCCTT
TCCTAATAAAATGAGGAAATTGCATCGCATTGTCTGAGTAGGTGTCATTCTATTCTGGGGGGTGGGGTGG
GGCAGGACAGCAAGGGGGAGGATTGGGAAGACAATAGCAGGCATGCTGGGGATGCGGTGGGCTCTATGGC
TTCTGAGGCGGAAAGAACCAGCTGGGGCTCTAGGGGGTATCCCCACGCGCCCTGTAGCGGAATTCGGTAC
CCAAGACGCTGGCTCTGACATTTCCGCTACTGAACTACTCGGCGGCCGCCCAGGATACATAGATTACCAC
AACTCCGAGCCCTTCCACCGCTAGCGCACTCCTCAGGTGCAGGCTGCCTATCAGAAGGTGGTGGCTGGTG
TGGCCAATGCCCTGGCTCACAAATACCACTGAGATCTTTTTCCCTCTGCCAAAAATTATGGGGACATCAT
GAAGCCCCTTGAGCATCTGACTTCTGGCTAATAAAGGAAATTTATTTTCATTGCAATAGTGTGTTGGAAT
TTTTTGTGTCTCTCACTCGGAAGGACATATGGGAGGGCAAATCATTTAAAACATCAGAATGAGTATTTGG
TTTAGAGTTTGGCAACATATGCCCATATGCTGGCTGCCATGAACAAAGGTTGGCTATAAAGAGGTCATCA
GTATATGAAACAGCCCCCTGCTGTCCATTCCTTATTCCATAGAAAAGCCTTGACTTGAGGTTAGATTTTT
TTTATATTTTGTTTTGTGTTATTTTTTTCTTTAACATCCCTAAAATTTTCCTTACATGTTTTACTAGCCA
GATTTTTCCTCCTCTCCTGACTACTCCCAGTCATAGCTGTCCCTCTTCTCTTATGGAGATCCCTCGACCT
GCAGCCCAAGCTTGGCGTAATCATGGTCATAGCTGTTTCCTGTGTGAAATTGTTATCCGCTCACAATTCC
ACACAACATACGAGCCGGAAGCATAAAGTGTAAAGCCTGGGGTGCCTAATGAGTGAGCTAACTCACATTA
ATTGCGTTGCGCTCACTGCCCGCTTTCCAGTCGGGAAACCTGTCGTGCCAGCGGATCCGCATCTCAATTA
GTCAGCAACCATAGTCCCGCCCCTAACTCCGCCCAGTTCCGCCCATTCTCCGCCCCATGGCTGACTAATT
TTTTTTATTTATGCAGAGGCCGAGGCCGCCTCGGCCTCTGAGCTATTCCAGAAGTAGTGAGGAGGCTTTT
TTGGAGGCCTAGGCTTTTGCAAAAAGCTAACTTGTTTATTGCAGCTTATAATGGTTACAAATAAAGCAAT
AGCATCACAAATTTCACAAATAAAGCATTTTTTTCACTGCATTCTAGTTGTGGTTTGTCCAAACTCATCA
ATGTATCTTATCATGTCTGGATCCGCTGCATTAATGAATCGGCCAACGCGCGGGGAGAGGCGGTTTGCGT
ATTGGGCGCTCTTCCGCTTCCTCGCTCACTGACTCGCTGCGCTCGGTCGTTCGGCTGCGGCGAGCGGTAT
CAGCTCACTCAAAGGCGGTAATACGGTTATCCACAGAATCAGGGGATAACGCAGGAAAGAACATGTGAGC
AAAAGGCCAGCAAAAGGCCAGGAACCGTAAAAAGGCCGCGTTGCTGGCGTTTTTCCATAGGCTCCGCCCC
CCTGACGAGCATCACAAAAATCGACGCTCAAGTCAGAGGTGGCGAAACCCGACAGGACTATAAAGATACC
AGGCGTTTCCCCCTGGAAGCTCCCTCGTGCGCTCTCCTGTTCCGACCCTGCCGCTTACCGGATACCTGTC
CGCCTTTCTCCCTTCGGGAAGCGTGGCGCTTTCTCATAGCTCACGCTGTAGGTATCTCAGTTCGGTGTAG
GTCGTTCGCTCCAAGCTGGGCTGTGTGCACGAACCCCCCGTTCAGCCCGACCGCTGCGCCTTATCCGGTA
ACTATCGTCTTGAGTCCAACCCGGTAAGACACGACTTATCGCCACTGGCAGCAGCCACTGGTAACAGGAT
TAGCAGAGCGAGGTATGTAGGCGGTGCTACAGAGTTCTTGAAGTGGTGGCCTAACTACGGCTACACTAGA
AGAACAGTATTTGGTATCTGCGCTCTGCTGAAGCCAGTTACCTTCGGAAAAAGAGTTGGTAGCTCTTGAT
CCGGCAAACAAACCACCGCTGGTAGCGGTGGTTTTTTTGTTTGCAAGCAGCAGATTACGCGCAGAAAAAA
AGGATCTCAAGAAGATCCTTTGATCTTTTCTACGGGGTCTGACGCTCAGTGGAACGAAAACTCACGTTAA
GGGATTTTGGTCATGAGATTATCAAAAAGGATCTTCACCTAGATCCTTTTAAATTAAAAATGAAGTTTTA
AATCAATCTAAAGTATATATGAGTAAACTTGGTCTGACAG
Features (pLannotate 1.2.2; 19 found; start..end, strand, type, name):
      1..861     -  CDS            AmpR: β-lactamase; bla; confers resistance to ampicillin, carbenicillin, and related antibiotics
    862..966     -  promoter       AmpR promoter: bla
    997..1376    +  enhancer       CMV enhancer: human cytomegalovirus immediate early enhancer
   1378..1653    +  promoter       chicken β-actin promoter: No description available
   1654..2669    +  intron         chimeric intron: chimera between introns from chicken β-actin and rabbit β-globin
   2844..3551    +  CDS            mCherry: mCherry is a basic (constitutively fluorescent) red fluorescent protein published in 2004, derived from Discosoma sp.. It is reported to be a very rapidly-maturing monomer with low acid sensitivity.
   3555..3779    +  polyA_signal   bGH poly(A) signal: bovine growth hormone polyadenylation signal
   3783..3804    +  promoter       SV40 promoter (fragment): SV40 enhancer and early promoter
   3948..4019    +  CDS            HBB (fragment): HBB_PONPY - Experimental evidence at transcript level: Swiss-Prot protein existence level 2. Involved in oxygen transport from the lung to the various peripheral tissues. From Pongo pygmaeus (Bornean orangutan).
   4090..4145    +  polyA_signal   β-globin poly(A) signal: rabbit β-globin polyadenylation signal (Gil and Proudfoot, 1987)
   4530..4546    -  protein_bind   lac operator: The lac repressor binds to the lac operator to inhibit transcription in E. coli. This inhibition can be relieved by adding lactose or isopropyl-β-D-thiogalactopyranoside (IPTG). lac repressor encoded by lacI
   4554..4584    -  promoter       lac promoter: promoter for the E. coli lac operon
   4599..4620    -  protein_bind   CAP binding site: CAP binding activates transcription in the presence of cAMP. E. coli catabolite activator protein
   4633..4672    -  CDS            lacI (fragment): lac repressor; lacI; The lac repressor binds to the lac operator to inhibit transcription in E. coli. This inhibition can be relieved by adding lactose or isopropyl-β-D-thiogalactopyranoside (IPTG).
   4679..4701    +  promoter       SV40 promoter (fragment): SV40 enhancer and early promoter
   4705..4839    +  rep_origin     SV40 ori: SV40 origin of replication
   4859..4993    +  polyA_signal   SV40 poly(A) signal: SV40 polyadenylation signal
   4995..5049    -  CDS            lacI (fragment): lac repressor; lacI; The lac repressor binds to the lac operator to inhibit transcription in E. coli. This inhibition can be relieved by adding lactose or isopropyl-β-D-thiogalactopyranoside (IPTG).
   5232..5820    -  rep_origin     ori: high-copy-number ColE1/pMB1/pBR322/pUC origin of replication
