[The description below was written by a language model from this plasmid's Addgene catalogue record and pLannotate feature annotations shown in this document.]
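Description:
pBW809_pCAG-PV6-F3-mCherry-BGHpA is a 5,990 bp mammalian expression plasmid built on the pCAGGS backbone and catalogued as a Cre/Lox and synthetic-biology vector. It is maintained in E. coli as a high-copy plasmid through a ColE1/pUC-type origin and is selected with ampicillin via the β-lactamase gene and its native promoter. Backbone remnants typical of pCAGGS are also annotated, including lac promoter/operator fragments, an SV40 origin of replication, an SV40 polyadenylation signal, and a rabbit β-globin poly(A) region with a short globin coding fragment downstream of the expression cassette.

The payload is an mCherry red fluorescent reporter placed under the CAG promoter, which is annotated here as its three parts: the CMV immediate-early enhancer, the chicken β-actin promoter and a chimeric β-actin/β-globin intron. This arrangement gives strong constitutive transcription in many mammalian cell types. The mCherry coding sequence is followed directly by the bovine growth hormone polyadenylation signal. About 170 bp lie unannotated between the end of the intron and the start of mCherry. The plasmid name suggests this interval holds the "PV6" and "F3" elements, F3 being the usual name for a heterospecific FRT site recognised by Flp recombinase. The feature table does not annotate any recombinase sites, however, and the record does not define PV6, so their arrangement and effect on mCherry expression cannot be stated from the record.

The stated purpose is to serve as the PV6 component of a 3-input, 2-output full adder, one part of a multi-plasmid genetic logic circuit designed for mammalian cells, in which mCherry presumably acts as a fluorescent output.
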