Addgene plasmid #87585: pBW809_pCAG-PV6-F3-mCherry-BGHpA
Purpose: PV6 for 3-input, 2-output Full Adder
Depositing lab: Wilson Wong. Depositing organization: Boston University Main Campus. Publication: Large-scale design of robust genetic circuits with multiple inputs and outputs for mammalian cells. Weinberg BH, Pham NT, Caraballo LD, Lozanoski T, Engel A, Bhatia S, Wong WW. Nat Biotechnol. 2017 Mar 27. doi: 10.1038/nbt.3805. PubMed 28346402.
Backbone
  Vector backbone: pCAGGS
  Vector type: Mammalian Expression, Cre/Lox, Synthetic Biology
Growth in bacteria
  Bacterial resistance: Ampicillin, 100 μg/mL
  Growth temperature: 37°C
  Growth strain: NEB Stable
  Copy number: High Copy
Gene/Insert
  Gene/Insert name: mCherry
  Species: Synthetic
Terms and licenses: Academic/Nonprofit Terms; Industry Terms: Not Available to Industry
How to cite: pBW809_pCAG-PV6-F3-mCherry-BGHpA was a gift from Wilson Wong (Addgene plasmid # 87585 ; http://n2t.net/addgene:87585 ; RRID:Addgene_87585)
