>Addgene plasmid #87585 | pBW809_pCAG-PV6-F3-mCherry-BGHpA | addgene partial sequence | sequence record 177027 | Addgene Partial NGS Result
TGCACCCCCCTCCCCGAGTTGCTGAGCACGGCCCGGCTTCGGGTGCGGGGCTCCGTACGGGGCGTGGCGC
GGGGCTCGCCGTGCCGGGCGGGGGGTGGCGGCAGGTGGGGGTGCCGGGCGGGGCGGGGCCGCCTCGGGCC
GGGGAGGGCTCGGGGGAGGGGCGCGGCGGCCCCCGGAGCGCCGGCGGCTGTCGAGGCGCGGCGAGCCGCA
GCCATTGCCTTTTATGGTAATCGTGCGAGAGGGCGCAGGGACTTCCTTTGTCCCAAATCTGTGCGGAGCC
GAAATCTGGGAGGCGCCGCCGCACCCCCTCTAGCGGGCGCGGGGCGAAGCGGTGCGGCGCCGGCAGGAAG
GAAATGGGCGGGGAGGGCCTTCGTGCGTCGCCGCGCCGCCGTCCCCTTCTCCCTCTCCAGCCTCGGGGCT
GTCCGCGGGGGGACGGCTGCCTTCGGGGGGGACGGGGCAGGGCGGGGTTCGGCTTCTGGCGTGTGACCGG
CGGCTCTAGAGCCTCTGCTAACCATGTTCATGCCTTCTTCTTTTTCCTACAGCTCCTGGGCAACGTGCTG
GTTATTGTGCTGTCTCATCATTTTGGCAAAGAATTGATTAATTCGAGCGAAGGCGCGCCCTCGTTCGCTG
CCACCTAAGAATACTCTACGGTCACATACGCACGCGTGAAGTTCCTATTCTTCAAATAGTATAGGAACTT
CACCGGTGCCGCCACCATGGTGAGCAAGGGCGAGGAGGATAACATGGCCATCATCAAGGAGTTCATGCGC
TTCAAGGTGCACATGGAGGGCTCCGTGAACGGCCACGAGTTCGAGATCGAGGGCGAGGGCGAGGGCCGCC
CCTACGAGGGCACCCAGACCGCCAAGCTGAAGGTGACCAAGGGTGGCCCCCTGCCCTTCGCCTGGGACAT
CCTGTCCCCTCAGTTCATGTACGGCTCCAAGGCCTACGTGAAGCACCCCGCCGACATCCCCGACTACTTG
AAGCTGTCCTTCCCCGAGGGCTTCAAGTGGGAGCGCGTGATGAACTTCGAGGACGGCGGCGTGGTGACCG
TGACCCAGGACTCCTCCCTGCAGGACGGCGAGTTCATCTACAAGGTGAAGCTGCGCGGCACCAACTTCCC
CTCCGACGGCCCCGTAATGCAGAAGAAGACCATGGGCTGGGAGGCCTCCTCCGAGCGGATGTACCCCGAG
GACGGCGCCCTGAAGGGCGAGATCAAGCAGAGGCTGAAGCTGAAGGACGGCGGCCACTACGACGCTGAGG
TCAAGACCACCTACAAGGCCAAGAAGCCCGTGCAGCTGCCCGGCGCCTACAACGTCAACATCAAGTTGGA
CATCACCTCCCACAACGAGGACTACACCATCGTGGAACAGTACGAACGCGCCGAGGGCCGCCACTCCACC
GGCGGCATGGACGAGCTGTACAAGTAACTGTGCCTTCTAGTTGCCAGCCATCTGTTGTTTGCCCCTCCCC
CGTGCCTTCCTTGACCCTGGAAGGTGCCACTCCCACTGTCCTTTCCTAATAAAATGAGGAAATTGCATCG
CATTGTCTGAGTAGGTGTCATTCTATTCTGGGGGGTGGGGTGGGGCAGGACAGCAAGGGGGAGGATTGGG
AAGACAATAGCAGGCATGCTGGGGATGCGGTGGGCTCTATGGCTTCTGAGGCGGAAAGAACCAGCTGGGG
CTCTAGGGGGTATCCCCACGCGCCCTGTAGCGGAATTCGGTACCCAAGACGCTGGCTCTGACATTTCCGC
TACTGAACTACTCGGCGGCCGCCCAGGATACATAGATTACCACAACTCCGAGCCCTTCCACCGCTAGCGC
ACTCCTCAGGTGCAGGCTGCCTATCAGAAGGTGGTGGCTGGTGTGGCCAATGCCCTGGCTCACAAATACC
ACTGAGATCTTTTTCCCTCTGCCAAAAATTATGGGGACATCATGAAGCCCCTTGAGCATCTGACTTCTGG
CTAATAAAGGAAATTTATTTTCATTGCAATAGTGTGTTGGAATTTTTTGTGTCTCTCACTCGGAAGGACA
TATGGGAGGGCAAATCATTTAAAACATCAGAATGAGTATTTGGTTTAGAGTTTGGCAACATATGCCCATA
TGCTGGCTGCCATGAACAAAGGTTGGCTATAAAGAGGTCATCAGTATATGAAACAGCCCCCTGCTGTCCA
TTCCTTATTCCATAGAAAAGCCTTGACTTGAGGTTAGATTTTTTTTATATTTTGTTTTGTGTTATTTTTT
TCTTTAACATCCCTAAAATTTTCCTTACATGTTTTACTAGCCAGATTTTTCCTCCTCTCCTGACTACTCC
CAGTCATAGCTGTCCCTCTTCTCTTATGGAGATCCCTCGACCTGCAGCCCAAGCTTGGCGTAATCATGGT
CATAGCTGTTTCCTGTGTGAAATTGTTATCCGCTCACAATTCCACACAACATACGAGCCGGAAGCATAAA
GTGTAAAGCCTGGGGTGCCTAATGAGTGAGCTAACTCACATTAATTGCGTTGCGCTCACTGCCCGCTTTC
CAGTCGGGAAACCTGTCGTGCCAGCGGATCCGCATCTCAATTAGTCAGCAACCATAGTCCCGCCCCTAAC
TCCGCCCAGTTCCGCCCATTCTCCGCCCCATGGCTGACTAATTTTTTTTATTTATGCAGAGGCCGAGGCC
GCCTCGGCCTCTGAGCTATTCCAGAAGTAGTGAGGAGGCTTTTTTGGAGGCCTAGGCTTTTGCAAAAAGC
TAACTTGTTTATTGCAGCTTATAATGGTTACAAATAAAGCAATAGCATCACAAATTTCACAAATAAAGCA
TTTTTTTCACTGCATTCTAGTTGTGGTTTGTCCAAACTCATCAATGTATCTTATCATGTCTGGATCCGCT
GCATTAATGAATCGGCCAACGCGCGGGGAGAGGCGGTTTGCGTATTGGGCGCTCTTCCGCTTCCTCGCTC
ACTGACTCGCTGCGCTCGGTCGTTCGGCTGCGGCGAGCGGTATCAGCTCACTCAAAGGCGGTAATACGGT
TATCCACAGAATCAGGGGATAACGCAGGAAAGAACATGTGAGCAAAAGGCCAGCAAAAGGCCAGGAACCG
TAAAAAGGCCGCGTTGCTGGCGTTTTTCCATAGGCTCCGCCCCCCTGACGAGCATCACAAAAATCGACGC
TCAAGTCAGAGGTGGCGAAACCCGACAGGACTATAAAGATACCAGGCGTTTCCCCCTGGAAGCTCCCTCG
TGCGCTCTCCTGTTCCGACCCTGCCGCTTACCGGATACCTGTCCGCCTTTCTCCCTTCGGGAAGCGTGGC
GCTTTCTCATAGCTCACGCTGTAGGTATCTCAGTTCGGTGTAGGTCGTTCGCTCCAAGCTGGGCTGTGTG
CACGAACCCCCCGTTCAGCCCGACCGCTGCGCCTTATCCGGTAACTATCGTCTTGAGTCCAACCCGGTAA
GACACGACTTATCGCCACTGGCAGCAGCCACTGGTAACAGGATTAGCAGAGCGAGGTATGTAGGCGGTGC
TACAGAGTTCTTGAAGTGGTGGCCTAACTACGGCTACACTAGAAGAACAGTATTTGGTATCTGCGCTCTG
CTGAAGCCAGTTACCTTCGGAAAAAGAGTTGGTAGCTCTTGATCCGGCAAACAAACCACCGCTGGTAGCG
GTGGTTTTTTTGTTTGCAAGCAGCAGATTACGCGCAGAAAAAAAGGATCTCAAGAAGATCCTTTGATCTT
TTCTACGGGGTCTGACGCTCAGTGGAACGAAAACTCACGTTAAGGGATTTTGGTCATGAGATTATCAAAA
AGGATCTTCACCTAGATCCTTTTAAATTAAAAATGAAGTTTTAAATCAATCTAAAGTATATATGAGTAAA
CTTGGTCTGACAGTTACCAATGCTTAATCAGTGAGGCACCTATCTCAGCGATCTGTCTATTTCGTTCATC
CATAGTTGCCTGACTCCCCGTCGTGTAGATAACTACGATACGGGAGGGCTTACCATCTGGCCCCAGTGCT
GCAATGATACCGCGAGACCCACGCTCACCGGCTCCAGATTTATCAGCAATAAACCAGCCAGCCGGAAGGG
CCGAGCGCAGAAGTGGTCCTGCAACTTTATCCGCCTCCATCCAGTCTATTAATTGTTGCCGGGAAGCTAG
AGTAAGTAGTTCGCCAGTTAATAGTTTGCGCAACGTTGTTGCCATTGCTACAGGCATCGTGGTGTCACGC
TCGTCGTTTGGTATGGCTTCATTCAGCTCCGGTTCCCAACGATCAAGGCGAGTTACATGATCCCCCATGT
TGTGCAAAAAAGCGGTTAGCTCCTTCGGTCCTCCGATCGTTGTCAGAAGTAAGTTGGCCGCAGTGTTATC
ACTCATGGTTATGGCAGCACTGCATAATTCTCTTACTGTCATGCCATCCGTAAGATGCTTTTCTGTGACT
GGTGAGTACTCAACCAAGTCATTCTGAGAATAGTGTATGCGGCGACCGAGTTGCTCTTGCCCGGCGTCAA
TACGGGATAATACCGCGCCACATAGCAGAACTTTAAAAGTGCTCATCATTGGAAAACGTTCTTCGGGGCG
AAAACTCTCAAGGATCTTACCGCTGTTGAGATCCAGTTCGATGTAACCCACTCGTGCACCCAACTGATCT
TCAGCATCTTTTACTTTCACCAGCGTTTCTGGGTGAGCAAAAACAGGAAGGCAAAATGCCGCAAAAAAGG
GAATAAGGGCGACACGGAAATGTTGAATACTCATACTCTTCCTTTTTCAATATTATTGAAGCATTTATCA
GGGTTATTGTCTCATGAGCGGATACATATTTGAATGTATTTAGAAAAATAAACAAATAGGGGTTCCGCGC
ACATTTCCCCGAAAAGTGCCACCTGGGTCGACATTGATTATTGACTAGTTATTAATAGTAATCAATTACG
GGGTCATTAGTTCATAGCCCATATATGGAGTTCCGCGTTACATAACTTACGGTAAATGGCCCGCCTGGCT
GACCGCCCAACGACCCCCGCCCATTGACGTCAATAATGACGTATGTTCCCATAGTAACGCCAATAGGGAC
TTTCCATTGACGTCAATGGGTGGAGTATTTACGGTAAACTGCCCACTTGGCAGTACATCAAGTGTATCAT
ATGCCAAGTACGCCCCCTATTGACGTCAATGACGGTAAATGGCCCGCCTGGCATTATGCCCAGTACATGA
CCTTATGGGACTTTCCTACTTGGCAGTACATCTACGTATTAGTCATCGCTATTACCATGGTCGAGGTGAG
CCCCACGTTCTGCTTCACTCTCCCCATCTCCCCCCCCTCCCCACCCCC
